Addgene plasmid #162671: pCJ198
Purpose: pET-21b(+) based plasmid for expression of MHETase from Ideonella sakaiensis 201-F6 (Genbank GAP38911.1), codon optimized for expression in E. coli K12, with C-terminal His tag, incorporating F495I mutation.
Depositing lab: Gregg Beckham. Depositing organization: National Laboratory of the Rockies (NLR). Publication: Characterization and engineering of a two-enzyme system for plastics depolymerization. Knott BC, Erickson E, Allen MD, Gado JE, Graham R, Kearns FL, Pardo I, Topuzlu E, Anderson JJ, Austin HP, Dominick G, Johnson CW, Rorrer NA, Szostkiewicz CJ, Copie V, Payne CM, Woodcock HL, Donohoe BS, Beckham GT, McGeehan JE. Proc Natl Acad Sci U S A. 2020 Oct 13;117(41):25476-25485. doi: 10.1073/pnas.2006753117. Epub 2020 Sep 28. PubMed 32989159.
Backbone
  Vector backbone: pET-21b(+)
  Backbone manufacturer: EMD Biosciences
  Backbone size w/o insert (bp): 5367
  Vector type: Bacterial Expression
Growth in bacteria
  Bacterial resistance: Ampicillin, 100 μg/mL
  Growth temperature: 37°C
  Growth strain: NEB Stable
  Copy number: High Copy
Gene/Insert
  Gene/Insert name: MHETase from Ideonella sakaiensis 201-F6 (Genbank GAP38911.1)
  Species: Ideonella sakaiensis 201-F6
  Mutation: F495I; codon optimized for expression in E. coli K12
  Promoter: T7/lac
  Tag / fusion protein: His (C terminal on backbone)
  Cloning method: Gibson Cloning
Terms and licenses: Academic/Nonprofit Terms; Industry Terms: Not Available to Industry
How to cite: pCJ198 was a gift from Gregg Beckham (Addgene plasmid # 162671 ; http://n2t.net/addgene:162671 ; RRID:Addgene_162671)
