[The description below was written by a language model from this plasmid's Addgene catalogue record and pLannotate feature annotations shown in this document.]
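Description:
pCJ198 is a bacterial expression plasmid built on the pET-21b(+) backbone for producing a point mutant of MHETase from Ideonella sakaiensis 201-F6 in E. coli. The sequenced construct is about 7.2 kb. It is maintained through a ColE1/pMB1-type origin and selected with ampicillin via the bla β-lactamase gene and its own promoter. The catalogue lists it as high copy, although the backbone also retains the pBR322-derived rop gene and bom site, which are normally associated with moderated copy number. An f1 phage origin is present as well, along with short tetracycline-resistance gene remnants that are non-functional leftovers of the pBR322 lineage.

The MHETase coding sequence, codon optimized for E. coli K12 and inserted by Gibson assembly, carries the F495I substitution. It sits downstream of a T7 promoter fused to a lac operator and the strong T7 gene 10 ribosome binding site, and is followed by a T7 terminator. The plasmid-borne lacI gene supplies lac repressor, so transcription stays low until IPTG or lactose is added in a host that provides T7 RNA polymerase. The record states a C-terminal His tag contributed by the backbone for affinity purification. The feature table does not annotate this tag explicitly, and the small "SET1 fragment" hit between the gene and the terminator is probably an incidental match to backbone sequence.

MHETase hydrolyzes mono(2-hydroxyethyl) terephthalate into terephthalate and ethylene glycol, acting alongside PETase in the breakdown of poly(ethylene terephthalate). This variant is suited to recombinant production and purification for structure–function and engineering studies of the two-enzyme plastic depolymerization system.
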