Features (pLannotate 1.2.2; 18 found; start..end, strand, type, name):
     12..440     +  rep_origin     f1 ori (sequence partly withheld): f1 bacteriophage origin of replication; arrow indicates direction of (+) strand synthesis
    493..597     +  promoter       AmpR promoter: bla
    598..1458    +  CDS            AmpR: β-lactamase; bla; confers resistance to ampicillin, carbenicillin, and related antibiotics
   1629..2217    +  rep_origin     ori: high-copy-number ColE1/pMB1/pBR322/pUC origin of replication
   2403..2542    -  misc_feature   bom: basis of mobility region from pBR322
   2644..2835    -  CDS            rop: Rop protein, which maintains plasmids at low copy number; rop
   2852..3232    +  CDS            YPB1_ECOLX: Protein predicted: Swiss-Prot protein existence level 4. From Escherichia coli.
   3304..3595    -  CDS            TcR (fragment): tetracycline efflux protein; tet; confers resistance to tetracycline
   3610..3631    -  protein_bind   CAP binding site: CAP binding activates transcription in the presence of cAMP. E. coli catabolite activator protein
   3644..4726    -  CDS            lacI: lac repressor; lacI; The lac repressor binds to the lac operator to inhibit transcription in E. coli. This inhibition can be relieved by adding lactose or isopropyl-β-D-thiogalactopyranoside (IPTG).
   4727..4804    -  promoter       lacI promoter: lacI
   4812..5091    -  CDS            TcR (fragment): tetracycline efflux protein; tet; confers resistance to tetracycline
   5113..5131    +  promoter       T7 promoter: promoter for bacteriophage T7 RNA polymerase
   5132..5156    +  protein_bind   lac operator: The lac repressor binds to the lac operator to inhibit transcription in E. coli. This inhibition can be relieved by adding lactose or isopropyl-β-D-thiogalactopyranoside (IPTG). lac repressor encoded by lacI
   5171..5193    +  RBS            RBS: efficient ribosome binding site from bacteriophage T7 gene 10 (Olins and Rangwala, 1989)
   5201..7009    +  CDS            MHETH_IDESA: Experimental evidence at protein level: Swiss-Prot protein existence level 1. Involved in the degradation and assimilation of the plastic poly(ethylene terephthalate) (PET), which allows I.sakaiensis to use PET as its major energy and carbon source for growth. Likely acts synergistically with PETase to depolymerize PET. Catalyzes the hydrolysis of mono(2-hydroxyethyl) terephthalate (MHET) into its two environmentally benign monomers, terephthalate and ethylene glycol. Does not show activity against PET, bis(hydroxyethyl) terephthalate (BHET), pNP-aliphatic esters or typical aromatic ester comp
   7043..7092    +  CDS            SET1 (fragment): solubility-enhancement tag derived from T7 phage gene 10B
   7100..7147    +  terminator     T7 terminator: transcription terminator for bacteriophage T7 RNA polymerase
>Addgene plasmid #162671 | pCJ198 | addgene full sequence | sequence record 321447 | Addgene NGS Result
TGGCGAATGGG
[124 nt withheld, positions 12-135]
C
[91 nt withheld, positions 137-227]
A
[49 nt withheld, positions 229-277]
CCTTTGACGTTGGAGTCCACGTTCTTT
[37 nt withheld, positions 305-341]
ACCCTATCTCGGTCTATTCTTTTGATTTATAAGGGATTTTGCCGATTTCGGCCTATTGGTTAAAAAATGA
GCTGATTTAACAAAAATTTAACGCGAATTTTAACAAAATATTAACGCTTACAATTTAGGTGGCACTTTTC
GGGGAAATGTGCGCGGAACCCCTATTTGTTTATTTTTCTAAATACATTCAAATATGTATCCGCTCATGAG
ACAATAACCCTGATAAATGCTTCAATAATATTGAAAAAGGAAGAGTATGAGTATTCAACATTTCCGTGTC
GCCCTTATTCCCTTTTTTGCGGCATTTTGCCTTCCTGTTTTTGCTCACCCAGAAACGCTGGTGAAAGTAA
AAGATGCTGAAGATCAGTTGGGTGCACGAGTGGGTTACATCGAACTGGATCTCAACAGCGGTAAGATCCT
TGAGAGTTTTCGCCCCGAAGAACGTTTTCCAATGATGAGCACTTTTAAAGTTCTGCTATGTGGCGCGGTA
TTATCCCGTATTGACGCCGGGCAAGAGCAACTCGGTCGCCGCATACACTATTCTCAGAATGACTTGGTTG
AGTACTCACCAGTCACAGAAAAGCATCTTACGGATGGCATGACAGTAAGAGAATTATGCAGTGCTGCCAT
AACCATGAGTGATAACACTGCGGCCAACTTACTTCTGACAACGATCGGAGGACCGAAGGAGCTAACCGCT
TTTTTGCACAACATGGGGGATCATGTAACTCGCCTTGATCGTTGGGAACCGGAGCTGAATGAAGCCATAC
CAAACGACGAGCGTGACACCACGATGCCTGCAGCAATGGCAACAACGTTGCGCAAACTATTAACTGGCGA
ACTACTTACTCTAGCTTCCCGGCAACAATTAATAGACTGGATGGAGGCGGATAAAGTTGCAGGACCACTT
CTGCGCTCGGCCCTTCCGGCTGGCTGGTTTATTGCTGATAAATCTGGAGCCGGTGAGCGTGGGTCTCGCG
GTATCATTGCAGCACTGGGGCCAGATGGTAAGCCCTCCCGTATCGTAGTTATCTACACGACGGGGAGTCA
GGCAACTATGGATGAACGAAATAGACAGATCGCTGAGATAGGTGCCTCACTGATTAAGCATTGGTAACTG
TCAGACCAAGTTTACTCATATATACTTTAGATTGATTTAAAACTTCATTTTTAATTTAAAAGGATCTAGG
TGAAGATCCTTTTTGATAATCTCATGACCAAAATCCCTTAACGTGAGTTTTCGTTCCACTGAGCGTCAGA
CCCCGTAGAAAAGATCAAAGGATCTTCTTGAGATCCTTTTTTTCTGCGCGTAATCTGCTGCTTGCAAACA
AAAAAACCACCGCTACCAGCGGTGGTTTGTTTGCCGGATCAAGAGCTACCAACTCTTTTTCCGAAGGTAA
CTGGCTTCAGCAGAGCGCAGATACCAAATACTGTCCTTCTAGTGTAGCCGTAGTTAGGCCACCACTTCAA
GAACTCTGTAGCACCGCCTACATACCTCGCTCTGCTAATCCTGTTACCAGTGGCTGCTGCCAGTGGCGAT
AAGTCGTGTCTTACCGGGTTGGACTCAAGACGATAGTTACCGGATAAGGCGCAGCGGTCGGGCTGAACGG
GGGGTTCGTGCACACAGCCCAGCTTGGAGCGAACGACCTACACCGAACTGAGATACCTACAGCGTGAGCT
ATGAGAAAGCGCCACGCTTCCCGAAGGGAGAAAGGCGGACAGGTATCCGGTAAGCGGCAGGGTCGGAACA
GGAGAGCGCACGAGGGAGCTTCCAGGGGGAAACGCCTGGTATCTTTATAGTCCTGTCGGGTTTCGCCACC
TCTGACTTGAGCGTCGATTTTTGTGATGCTCGTCAGGGGGGCGGAGCCTATGGAAAAACGCCAGCAACGC
GGCCTTTTTACGGTTCCTGGCCTTTTGCTGGCCTTTTGCTCACATGTTCTTTCCTGCGTTATCCCCTGAT
TCTGTGGATAACCGTATTACCGCCTTTGAGTGAGCTGATACCGCTCGCCGCAGCCGAACGACCGAGCGCA
GCGAGTCAGTGAGCGAGGAAGCGGAAGAGCGCCTGATGCGGTATTTTCTCCTTACGCATCTGTGCGGTAT
TTCACACCGCAATGGTGCACTCTCAGTACAATCTGCTCTGATGCCGCATAGTTAAGCCAGTATACACTCC
GCTATCGCTACGTGACTGGGTCATGGCTGCGCCCCGACACCCGCCAACACCCGCTGACGCGCCCTGACGG
GCTTGTCTGCTCCCGGCATCCGCTTACAGACAAGCTGTGACCGTCTCCGGGAGCTGCATGTGTCAGAGGT
TTTCACCGTCATCACCGAAACGCGCGAGGCAGCTGCGGTAAAGCTCATCAGCGTGGTCGTGAAGCGATTC
ACAGATGTCTGCCTGTTCATCCGCGTCCAGCTCGTTGAGTTTCTCCAGAAGCGTTAATGTCTGGCTTCTG
ATAAAGCGGGCCATGTTAAGGGCGGTTTTTTCCTGTTTGGTCACTGATGCCTCCGTGTAAGGGGGATTTC
TGTTCATGGGGGTAATGATACCGATGAAACGAGAGAGGATGCTCACGATACGGGTTACTGATGATGAACA
TGCCCGGTTACTGGAACGTTGTGAGGGTAAACAACTGGCGGTATGGATGCGGCGGGACCAGAGAAAAATC
ACTCAGGGTCAATGCCAGCGCTTCGTTAATACAGATGTAGGTGTTCCACAGGGTAGCCAGCAGCATCCTG
CGATGCAGATCCGGAACATAATGGTGCAGGGCGCTGACTTCCGCGTTTCCAGACTTTACGAAACACGGAA
ACCGAAGACCATTCATGTTGTTGCTCAGGTCGCAGACGTTTTGCAGCAGCAGTCGCTTCACGTTCGCTCG
CGTATCGGTGATTCATTCTGCTAACCAGTAAGGCAACCCCGCCAGCCTAGCCGGGTCCTCAACGACAGGA
GCACGATCATGCGCACCCGTGGGGCCGCCATGCCGGCGATAATGGCCTGCTTCTCGCCGAAACGTTTGGT
GGCGGGACCAGTGACGAAGGCTTGAGCGAGGGCGTGCAAGATTCCGAATACCGCAAGCGACAGGCCGATC
ATCGTCGCGCTCCAGCGAAAGCGGTCCTCGCCGAAAATGACCCAGAGCGCTGCCGGCACCTGTCCTACGA
GTTGCATGATAAAGAAGACAGTCATAAGTGCGGCGACGATAGTCATGCCCCGCGCCCACCGGAAGGAGCT
GACTGGGTTGAAGGCTCTCAAGGGCATCGGTCGAGATCCCGGTGCCTAATGAGTGAGCTAACTTACATTA
ATTGCGTTGCGCTCACTGCCCGCTTTCCAGTCGGGAAACCTGTCGTGCCAGCTGCATTAATGAATCGGCC
AACGCGCGGGGAGAGGCGGTTTGCGTATTGGGCGCCAGGGTGGTTTTTCTTTTCACCAGTGAGACGGGCA
ACAGCTGATTGCCCTTCACCGCCTGGCCCTGAGAGAGTTGCAGCAAGCGGTCCACGCTGGTTTGCCCCAG
CAGGCGAAAATCCTGTTTGATGGTGGTTAACGGCGGGATATAACATGAGCTGTCTTCGGTATCGTCGTAT
CCCACTACCGAGATATCCGCACCAACGCGCAGCCCGGACTCGGTAATGGCGCGCATTGCGCCCAGCGCCA
TCTGATCGTTGGCAACCAGCATCGCAGTGGGAACGATGCCCTCATTCAGCATTTGCATGGTTTGTTGAAA
ACCGGACATGGCACTCCAGTCGCCTTCCCGTTCCGCTATCGGCTGAATTTGATTGCGAGTGAGATATTTA
TGCCAGCCAGCCAGACGCAGACGCGCCGAGACAGAACTTAATGGGCCCGCTAACAGCGCGATTTGCTGGT
GACCCAATGCGACCAGATGCTCCACGCCCAGTCGCGTACCGTCTTCATGGGAGAAAATAATACTGTTGAT
GGGTGTCTGGTCAGAGACATCAAGAAATAACGCCGGAACATTAGTGCAGGCAGCTTCCACAGCAATGGCA
TCCTGGTCATCCAGCGGATAGTTAATGATCAGCCCACTGACGCGTTGCGCGAGAAGATTGTGCACCGCCG
CTTTACAGGCTTCGACGCCGCTTCGTTCTACCATCGACACCACCACGCTGGCACCCAGTTGATCGGCGCG
AGATTTAATCGCCGCGACAATTTGCGACGGCGCGTGCAGGGCCAGACTGGAGGTGGCAACGCCAATCAGC
AACGACTGTTTGCCCGCCAGTTGTTGTGCCACGCGGTTGGGAATGTAATTCAGCTCCGCCATCGCCGCTT
CCACTTTTTCCCGCGTTTTCGCAGAAACGTGGCTGGCCTGGTTCACCACGCGGGAAACGGTCTGATAAGA
GACACCGGCATACTCTGCGACATCGTATAACGTTACTGGTTTCACATTCACCACCCTGAATTGACTCTCT
TCCGGGCGCTATCATGCCATACCGCGAAAGGTTTTGCGCCATTCGATGGTGTCCGGGATCTCGACGCTCT
CCCTTATGCGACTCCTGCATTAGGAAGCAGCCCAGTAGTAGGTTGAGGCCGTTGAGCACCGCCGCCGCAA
GGAATGGTGCATGCAAGGAGATGGCGCCCAACAGTCCCCCGGCCACGGGGCCTGCCACCATACCCACGCC
GAAACAAGCGCTCATGAGCCCGAAGTGGCGAGCCCGATCTTCCCCATCGGTGATGTCGGCGATATAGGCG
CCAGCAACCGCACCTGTGGCGCCGGTGATGCCGGCCACGATGCGTCCGGCGTAGAGGATCGAGATCTCGA
TCCCGCGAAATTAATACGACTCACTATAGGGGAATTGTGAGCGGATAACAATTCCCCTCTAGAAATAATT
TTGTTTAACTTTAAGAAGGAGATATACATATGCAGACCACCGTGACCACCATGCTCCTCGCGTCCGTAGC
ATTAGCGGCTTGCGCCGGAGGAGGTTCCACTCCTCTGCCTCTACCGCAGCAGCAGCCGCCTCAGCAGGAA
CCGCCACCTCCTCCTGTTCCGCTAGCCAGTCGCGCCGCGTGTGAGGCGCTCAAAGATGGTAATGGCGACA
TGGTTTGGCCGAATGCCGCCACGGTTGTAGAGGTTGCAGCCTGGCGTGATGCAGCACCGGCCACGGCATC
AGCCGCAGCCCTGCCGGAGCATTGCGAAGTATCAGGCGCGATTGCCAAGCGTACTGGGATTGATGGGTAC
CCGTATGAAATTAAGTTTCGCCTGCGCATGCCCGCTGAGTGGAACGGCCGTTTTTTCATGGAGGGTGGCA
GTGGTACGAACGGCTCTCTCTCAGCGGCGACCGGAAGTATCGGCGGCGGTCAGATCGCCTCAGCGCTGAG
TCGTAACTTTGCAACAATTGCTACCGACGGAGGACATGACAATGCGGTGAATGATAATCCGGATGCGCTC
GGTACCGTCGCATTTGGTCTCGATCCCCAGGCACGCTTAGACATGGGCTACAACTCCTATGATCAGGTGA
CTCAGGCCGGCAAAGCCGCCGTTGCACGCTTTTATGGTCGCGCAGCCGACAAGAGCTACTTCATCGGCTG
TTCGGAGGGCGGCCGCGAGGGCATGATGCTGTCCCAGCGCTTTCCATCACATTACGATGGCATTGTGGCG
GGCGCACCGGGATATCAGTTGCCGAAGGCCGGAATTAGTGGCGCGTGGACCACCCAGAGCTTAGCGCCCG
CCGCCGTTGGCCTGGATGCCCAGGGAGTGCCGCTGATTAATAAGAGCTTTTCTGACGCAGACCTCCATTT
ACTGTCGCAGGCGATTCTCGGAACATGCGACGCCTTGGATGGCCTGGCCGACGGCATCGTTGACAACTAC
CGAGCGTGCCAAGCGGCTTTTGATCCGGCGACTGCAGCCAACCCAGCGAATGGCCAAGCCCTGCAGTGCG
TGGGCGCAAAGACAGCCGATTGCTTATCGCCCGTCCAAGTTACGGCGATTAAACGAGCGATGGCCGGTCC
GGTAAATAGCGCGGGTACGCCGTTATATAATAGATGGGCCTGGGACGCAGGTATGAGCGGTCTTAGTGGT
ACCACTTACAATCAGGGTTGGCGCAGCTGGTGGCTGGGATCGTTTAACAGCTCGGCGAATAACGCACAAC
GTGTATCTGGTTTCTCAGCGCGGAGCTGGCTGGTGGACTTTGCTACCCCGCCGGAGCCGATGCCCATGAC
CCAAGTCGCCGCCCGTATGATGAAATTTGATTTCGATATCGATCCTCTGAAAATATGGGCTACTTCGGGC
CAATTTACCCAGAGTAGTATGGACTGGCACGGTGCCACTAGCACCGACCTTGCTGCCTTTCGGGACCGCG
GCGGTAAAATGATTCTGTATCACGGAATGAGCGATGCCGCAATCTCTGCACTAGATACAGCAGATTATTA
TGAACGCCTGGGTGCCGCAATGCCGGGCGCCGCGGGCTTTGCTCGTCTGTTCTTGGTTCCGGGAATGAAC
CATTGCTCCGGGGGTCCAGGTACCGACCGCTTTGATATGCTAACACCGTTAGTTGCATGGGTTGAACGTG
GGGAAGCCCCTGACCAAATTAGCGCCTGGAGCGGCACCCCCGGCTACTTTGGTGTGGCCGCCCGCACTCG
ACCGTTATGTCCCTATCCGCAGATTGCGCGCTATAAGGGATCAGGCGATATCAATACCGAAGCAAATTTT
GCGTGTGCCGCTCCACCGCTCGAGCACCACCATCACCACCACTGAGATCCGGCTGCTAACAAAGCCCGAA
AGGAAGCTGAGTTGGCTGCTGCCACCGCTGAGCAATAACTAGCATAACCCCTTGGGGCCTCTAAACGGGT
CTTGAGGGGTTTTTTGCTGAAAGGAGGAACTATATCCGGAT
